Addgene plasmid #192599: pOttc1472 - pAAV CaMKII KDELR1-Myc-DDK
Purpose: An AAV packaging vector that expresses KDELR1 under control of the CaMKII promoter.
Depositing lab: Brandon Harvey. Depositing organization: National Institute on Drug Abuse (NIDA).
Backbone
  Vector backbone: pOTTC1470 - pAAV CaMKII iRFP-FLAG
  Backbone manufacturer: NIDA GEVVC
  Backbone size w/o insert (bp): 5415
  Vector type: AAV
Growth in bacteria
  Bacterial resistance: Ampicillin, 100 μg/mL
  Growth temperature: 30°C
  Growth strain: NEB Stable
  Copy number: High Copy
Gene/Insert
  Gene/Insert name: KDELR1
  Species: H. sapiens (human)
  Insert size (bp): 732
  Entrez Gene: KDELR1 (a.k.a. ERD2, ERD2.1, HDEL, PM23)
  Promoter: CaMKII
  Cloning method: Ligation Independent Cloning
  Sequencing primers: 5′ CaMKII-Forward CGTCAGTCAAGCCGGTTCTC; 3′ WPRE R1 ATGAAAGCCATACGGGAAGC
Resource information
  A portion of this plasmid was derived from a plasmid made by: NIDA GEVVC
Terms and licenses: Academic/Nonprofit Terms; Industry Terms: Not Available to Industry
How to cite: pOttc1472 - pAAV CaMKII KDELR1-Myc-DDK was a gift from Brandon Harvey (Addgene plasmid # 192599 ; http://n2t.net/addgene:192599 ; RRID:Addgene_192599)
