[The description below was written by a language model from this plasmid's Addgene catalogue record and pLannotate feature annotations shown in this document.]
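Description:
pOttc1472 - pAAV CaMKII KDELR1-Myc-DDK is an adeno-associated virus transfer (packaging) plasmid of about 6.1 kb, built on the pOTTC1470 pAAV CaMKII iRFP-FLAG backbone by ligation-independent cloning. It is maintained in bacteria through a high-copy ColE1/pUC-type origin and selected with ampicillin via the β-lactamase gene. An f1 phage origin is also present, along with small remnants of pBR322 bom and rop sequences. The expression cassette lies between AAV2 inverted terminal repeats, which are the cis elements needed for replication and encapsidation of the intervening DNA into AAV particles. The annotation detects a full-length ITR on the 3′ side but only short ITR fragments on the 5′ side. This may reflect the difficulty of sequencing and annotating these repeats, or it may be a real truncation, and the record does not resolve which.

Within the ITRs, the mouse CaMKIIα promoter, commonly used to restrict expression to excitatory forebrain neurons, drives the human KDELR1 coding sequence. KDELR1 encodes the receptor that recognises the C-terminal K-D-E-L motif on resident endoplasmic reticulum proteins and returns them from the Golgi to the ER. According to the construct name, the protein carries C-terminal Myc and DDK (FLAG) epitope tags. The feature table picks up only a FLAG-like fragment downstream of the gene and does not annotate the Myc tag. A WPRE follows to enhance transcript stability and expression, and the human growth hormone polyadenylation signal terminates the transcript. The construct is intended for producing AAV vectors that overexpress tagged, immunodetectable KDELR1 in CaMKII-positive cells. The record does not specify particular experimental applications.
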