Features (pLannotate 1.2.2; 16 found; start..end, strand, type, name):
     12..39      +  repeat_region  AAV2 ITR (fragment): inverted terminal repeat of adeno-associated virus serotype 2 inverted
     68..95      +  repeat_region  AAV2 ITR (fragment): inverted terminal repeat of adeno-associated virus serotype 2 inverted
    149..1437    +  promoter       CaMKII promoter: promoter for the mouse calcium/calmodulin-dependent kinase II α subunit
   1489..2124    +  CDS            KDELR1: ERD21_HUMAN - Also known as ERD2.1. Experimental evidence at protein level: Swiss-Prot protein existence level 1. Receptor for the C-terminal sequence motif K-D-E-L that is present on endoplasmic reticulum resident proteins and that mediates their recycling from the Golgi back to the endoplasmic reticulum. From Homo sapiens (Human).
   2191..2215    +  CDS            3xFLAG (fragment): three tandem FLAG® epitope tags
   2239..2263    +  misc_feature   MCS (fragment): pBluescript multiple cloning site
   2263..2851    +  misc_feature   WPRE: woodchuck hepatitis virus posttranscriptional regulatory element
   2883..3359    +  polyA_signal   hGH poly(A) signal: human growth hormone polyadenylation signal
   3399..3539    +  repeat_region  AAV2 ITR: inverted terminal repeat of adeno-associated virus serotype 2 inverted
   3544..3595    -  misc_feature   bom (fragment): basis of mobility region from pBR322
   3614..4069    +  rep_origin     f1 ori (sequence partly withheld): f1 bacteriophage origin of replication; arrow indicates direction of (+) strand synthesis
   4070..4119    -  misc_feature   bom (fragment): basis of mobility region from pBR322
   4221..4256    -  CDS            rop (fragment): Rop protein, which maintains plasmids at low copy number; rop
   4351..4455    +  promoter       AmpR promoter: bla
   4456..5316    +  CDS            AmpR: β-lactamase; bla; confers resistance to ampicillin, carbenicillin, and related antibiotics
   5487..6075    +  rep_origin     ori: high-copy-number ColE1/pMB1/pBR322/pUC origin of replication
>Addgene plasmid #192599 | pOttc1472 - pAAV CaMKII KDELR1-Myc-DDK | addgene full sequence | sequence record 381302 | Addgene NGS Result
CCTGCAGGCAGCTGCGCGCTCGCTCGCTCACTGAGGCCGCCCGGGCGTCGGGCGACCTTTGGTCGCCCGG
CCTCAGTGAGCGAGCGAGCGCGCAGAGAGGGAGTGGCCAACTCCATCACTAGGGGTTCCTGCGGCCGCAC
GCGTTTAACATTATGGCCTTAGGTCACTTCATCTCCATGGGGTTCTTCTTCTGATTTTCTAGAAAATGAG
ATGGGGGTGCAGAGAGCTTCCTCAGTGACCTGCCCAGGGTCACATCAGAAATGTCAGAGCTAGAACTTGA
ACTCAGATTACTAATCTTAAATTCCATGCCTTGGGGGCATGCAAGTACGATATACAGAAGGAGTGAACTC
ATTAGGGCAGATGACCAATGAGTTTAGGAAAGAAGAGTCCAGGGCAGGGTACATCTACACCACCCGCCCA
GCCCTGGGTGAGTCCAGCCACGTTCACCTCATTATAGTTGCCTCTCTCCAGTCCTACCTTGACGGGAAGC
ACAAGCAGAAACTGGGACAGGAGCCCCAGGAGACCAAATCTTCATGGTCCCTCTGGGAGGATGGGTGGGG
AGAGCTGTGGCAGAGGCCTCAGGAGGGGCCCTGCTGCTCAGTGGTGACAGATAGGGGTGAGAAAGCAGAC
AGAGTCATTCCGTCAGCATTCTGGGTCTGTTTGGTACTTCTTCTCACGCTAAGGTGGCGGTGTGATATGC
ACAATGGCTAAAAAGCAGGGAGAGCTGGAAAGAAACAAGGACAGAGACAGAGGCCAAGTCAACCAGACCA
ATTCCCAGAGGAAGCAAAGAAACCATTACAGAGACTACAAGGGGGAAGGGAAGGAGAGATGAATTAGCTT
CCCCTGTAAACCTTAGAACCCAGCTGTTGCCAGGGCAACGGGGCAATACCTGTCTCTTCAGAGGAGATGA
AGTTGCCAGGGTAACTACATCCTGTCTTTCTCAAGGACCATCCCAGAATGTGGCACCCACTAGCCGTTAC
CATAGCAACTGCCTCTTTGCCCCACTTAATCCCATCCCGTCTGTTAAAAGGGCCCTATAGTTGGAGGTGG
GGGAGGTAGGAAGAGCGATGATCACTTGTGGACTAAGTTTGTTCGCATCCCCTTCTCCAACCCCCTCAGT
ACATCACCCTGGGGGAACAGGGTCCACTTGCTCCTGGGCCCACACAGTCCTGCAGTATTGTGTATATAAG
GCCAGGGCAAAGAGGAGCAGGTTTTAAAGTGAAAGGCAGGCAGGTGTTGGGGAGGCAGTTACCGGGGCAA
CGGGAACAGGGCGTTTCGGAGGTGGTTGCCATGGGGACCTGGATGCTGACGAAGGCTCGCGAGGCTGTGA
GCAGCCACAGTGCCCTGCTCAGAAGCCCCAAGCTCGTCAGTCAAGCCGGTTCTCCGTTTGCACTCAGGAG
CACGGGCAGGCGAGTGGCCCCTAGTTCTGGGGGCAGCTCTAGAGCGGTACCGGATCCGAAGTTATCGCTA
GCTGCCGCCGCGATCGCCATGAATCTCTTCCGATTCCTGGGAGACCTCTCCCACCTCCTCGCCATCATCT
TGCTACTGCTCAAAATCTGGAAGTCCCGCTCGTGCGCCGGAATTTCAGGGAAGAGCCAGGTCCTGTTTGC
TGTGGTGTTCACTGCCCGATATCTGGACCTCTTCACCAACTACATCTCACTCTACAACACGTGTATGAAG
GTGGTCTACATAGCCTGCTCCTTCACCACGGTCTGGTTGATTTATAGCAAGTTCAAAGCTACTTACGATG
GGAACCATGACACGTTCAGAGTGGAGTTCCTGGTCGTTCCCACAGCCATTCTGGCGTTCCTGGTCAATCA
TGACTTCACCCCTCTGGAGATCCTCTGGACCTTCTCCATCTACCTGGAGTCAGTGGCCATCTTGCCGCAG
CTGTTCATGGTGAGCAAGACCGGCGAGGCGGAGACCATCACCAGCCACTACTTGTTTGCGCTAGGCGTTT
ACCGCACGCTCTATCTCTTCAACTGGATCTGGCGCTACCATTTCGAGGGCTTCTTCGACCTCATCGCCAT
TGTGGCAGGCCTGGTCCAGACAGTCCTCTACTGCGATTTCTTCTACCTCTATATCACCAAAGTCCTAAAG
GGGAAGAAGTTGAGTTTGCCGGCAACGCGTACGCGGCCGCTCGAGCAGAAACTCATCTCAGAAGAGGATC
TGGCAGCAAATGATATCCTGGATTACAAGGATGACGACGATAAGGTTTAAACGGCGCGCCATAACTTCGA
ATTCGATATCAAGCTTATCGATAATCAACCTCTGGATTACAAAATTTGTGAAAGATTGACTGGTATTCTT
AACTATGTTGCTCCTTTTACGCTATGTGGATACGCTGCTTTAATGCCTTTGTATCATGCTATTGCTTCCC
GTATGGCTTTCATTTTCTCCTCCTTGTATAAATCCTGGTTGCTGTCTCTTTATGAGGAGTTGTGGCCCGT
TGTCAGGCAACGTGGCGTGGTGTGCACTGTGTTTGCTGACGCAACCCCCACTGGTTGGGGCATTGCCACC
ACCTGTCAGCTCCTTTCCGGAACTTTCGCTTTCCCCCTCCCTATTGCCACGGCGGAACTCATCGCCGCCT
GCCTTGCCCGCTGCTGGACAGGGGCTCGGCTGTTGGGCACTGACAATTCCGTGGTGTTGTCGGGGAAATC
ATCGTCCTTTCCTTGGCTGCTCGCCTATGTTGCCACCTGGATTCTGCGCGGGACGTCCTTCTGCTACGTC
CCTTCGGCCCTCAATCCAGCGGACCTTCCTTCCCGCGGCCTGCTGCCGGCTCTGCGGCCTCTTCCGCGTC
TTCGCCTTCGCCCTCAGACGAGTCGGATCTCCCTTTGGGCCGCCTCCCCGCATCGATACCGAGCGCTGCT
CGAGAGATCTACGGGTGGCATCCCTGTGACCCCTCCCCAGTGCCTCTCCTGGCCCTGGAAGTTGCCACTC
CAGTGCCCACCAGCCTTGTCCTAATAAAATTAAGTTGCATCATTTTGTCTGACTAGGTGTCCTTCTATAA
TATTATGGGGTGGAGGGGGGTGGTATGGAGCAAGGGGCAAGTTGGGAAGACAACCTGTAGGGCCTGCGGG
GTCTATTGGGAACCAAGCTGGAGTGCAGTGGCACAATCTTGGCTCACTGCAATCTCCGCCTCCTGGGTTC
AAGCGATTCTCCTGCCTCAGCCTCCCGAGTTGTTGGGATTCCAGGCATGCATGACCAGGCTCAGCTAATT
TTTGTTTTTTTGGTAGAGACGGGGTTTCACCATATTGGCCAGGCTGGTCTCCAACTCCTAATCTCAGGTG
ATCTACCCACCTTGGCCTCCCAAATTGCTGGGATTACAGGCGTGAACCACTGCTCCCTTCCCTGTCCTTC
TGATTTTGTAGGTAACCACGTGCGGACCGAGCGGCCGCAGGAACCCCTAGTGATGGAGTTGGCCACTCCC
TCTCTGCGCGCTCGCTCGCTCACTGAGGCCGGGCGACCAAAGGTCGCCCGACGCCCGGGCTTTGCCCGGG
CGGCCTCAGTGAGCGAGCGAGCGCGCAGCTGCCTGCAGGGGCGCCTGATGCGGTATTTTCTCCTTACGCA
TCTGTGCGGTATTTCACACCGCATA
[95 nt withheld, positions 3596-3690]
T
[46 nt withheld, positions 3692-3737]
C
[141 nt withheld, positions 3739-3879]
CCTTTGACGTTGGAGTCCACGTTCTTT
[37 nt withheld, positions 3907-3943]
ACTCTATCTCGGGCTATTCTTTTGATTTATAAGGGATTTTGCCGATTTCGGTCTATTGGTTAAAAAATGA
GCTGATTTAACAAAAATTTAACGCGAATTTTAACAAAATATTAACGTTTACAATTTTATGGTGCACTCTC
AGTACAATCTGCTCTGATGCCGCATAGTTAAGCCAGCCCCGACACCCGCCAACACCCGCTGACGCGCCCT
GACGGGCTTGTCTGCTCCCGGCATCCGCTTACAGACAAGCTGTGACCGTCTCCGGGAGCTGCATGTGTCA
GAGGTTTTCACCGTCATCACCGAAACGCGCGAGACGAAAGGGCCTCGTGATACGCCTATTTTTATAGGTT
AATGTCATGATAATAATGGTTTCTTAGACGTCAGGTGGCACTTTTCGGGGAAATGTGCGCGGAACCCCTA
TTTGTTTATTTTTCTAAATACATTCAAATATGTATCCGCTCATGAGACAATAACCCTGATAAATGCTTCA
ATAATATTGAAAAAGGAAGAGTATGAGTATTCAACATTTCCGTGTCGCCCTTATTCCCTTTTTTGCGGCA
TTTTGCCTTCCTGTTTTTGCTCACCCAGAAACGCTGGTGAAAGTAAAAGATGCTGAAGATCAGTTGGGTG
CACGAGTGGGTTACATCGAACTGGATCTCAACAGCGGTAAGATCCTTGAGAGTTTTCGCCCCGAAGAACG
TTTTCCAATGATGAGCACTTTTAAAGTTCTGCTATGTGGCGCGGTATTATCCCGTATTGACGCCGGGCAA
GAGCAACTCGGTCGCCGCATACACTATTCTCAGAATGACTTGGTTGAGTACTCACCAGTCACAGAAAAGC
ATCTTACGGATGGCATGACAGTAAGAGAATTATGCAGTGCTGCCATAACCATGAGTGATAACACTGCGGC
CAACTTACTTCTGACAACGATCGGAGGACCGAAGGAGCTAACCGCTTTTTTGCACAACATGGGGGATCAT
GTAACTCGCCTTGATCGTTGGGAACCGGAGCTGAATGAAGCCATACCAAACGACGAGCGTGACACCACGA
TGCCTGTAGCAATGGCAACAACGTTGCGCAAACTATTAACTGGCGAACTACTTACTCTAGCTTCCCGGCA
ACAATTAATAGACTGGATGGAGGCGGATAAAGTTGCAGGACCACTTCTGCGCTCGGCCCTTCCGGCTGGC
TGGTTTATTGCTGATAAATCTGGAGCCGGTGAGCGTGGGTCTCGCGGTATCATTGCAGCACTGGGGCCAG
ATGGTAAGCCCTCCCGTATCGTAGTTATCTACACGACGGGGAGTCAGGCAACTATGGATGAACGAAATAG
ACAGATCGCTGAGATAGGTGCCTCACTGATTAAGCATTGGTAACTGTCAGACCAAGTTTACTCATATATA
CTTTAGATTGATTTAAAACTTCATTTTTAATTTAAAAGGATCTAGGTGAAGATCCTTTTTGATAATCTCA
TGACCAAAATCCCTTAACGTGAGTTTTCGTTCCACTGAGCGTCAGACCCCGTAGAAAAGATCAAAGGATC
TTCTTGAGATCCTTTTTTTCTGCGCGTAATCTGCTGCTTGCAAACAAAAAAACCACCGCTACCAGCGGTG
GTTTGTTTGCCGGATCAAGAGCTACCAACTCTTTTTCCGAAGGTAACTGGCTTCAGCAGAGCGCAGATAC
CAAATACTGTTCTTCTAGTGTAGCCGTAGTTAGGCCACCACTTCAAGAACTCTGTAGCACCGCCTACATA
CCTCGCTCTGCTAATCCTGTTACCAGTGGCTGCTGCCAGTGGCGATAAGTCGTGTCTTACCGGGTTGGAC
TCAAGACGATAGTTACCGGATAAGGCGCAGCGGTCGGGCTGAACGGGGGGTTCGTGCACACAGCCCAGCT
TGGAGCGAACGACCTACACCGAACTGAGATACCTACAGCGTGAGCTATGAGAAAGCGCCACGCTTCCCGA
AGGGAGAAAGGCGGACAGGTATCCGGTAAGCGGCAGGGTCGGAACAGGAGAGCGCACGAGGGAGCTTCCA
GGGGGAAACGCCTGGTATCTTTATAGTCCTGTCGGGTTTCGCCACCTCTGACTTGAGCGTCGATTTTTGT
GATGCTCGTCAGGGGGGCGGAGCCTATGGAAAAACGCCAGCAACGCGGCCTTTTTACGGTTCCTGGCCTT
TTGCTGGCCTTTTGCTCACATGT
